Addgene plasmid #152487: pGBW-m4133862
Purpose: Mammalian expression plasmid for SARS-CoV-2 3C-like proteinase
Depositing lab: Ginkgo Bioworks & Benjie Chen.
Backbone
  Vector backbone: pTwist_CMV_Hygro_6
  Backbone size w/o insert (bp): 6525
  Vector type: Mammalian Expression
  Selectable markers: Hygromycin
Growth in bacteria
  Bacterial resistance: Ampicillin, 100 μg/mL
  Growth temperature: 37°C
  Growth strain: DH5alpha
  Copy number: High Copy
Gene/Insert
  Gene/Insert name: SARS-CoV-2 3C-like proteinase (alt name: nsp5)
  Species: Severe acute respiratory syndrome coronavirus 2
  Insert size (bp): 917
  Mutation: codon optimized
  Entrez Gene: ORF1ab (a.k.a. GU280_gp01)
  Promoter: CMV
  Tag / fusion protein: Cleavable TEV;HA (C terminal on backbone)
  Cloning method: Unknown
Resource information
  A portion of this plasmid was derived from a plasmid made by: GinkgoBioworks
Depositor comments: NCBI reference sequence: YP_009725301.1
How to cite: pGBW-m4133862 was a gift from Ginkgo Bioworks & Benjie Chen (Addgene plasmid # 152487 ; http://n2t.net/addgene:152487 ; RRID:Addgene_152487)
