[The description below was written by a language model from this plasmid's Addgene catalogue record and pLannotate feature annotations shown in this document.]
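Description:
pGBW-m4133862 is a mammalian expression plasmid built on the pTwist_CMV_Hygro_6 backbone that carries a codon-optimized coding sequence for the SARS-CoV-2 3C-like proteinase (nsp5, the main protease processed from the ORF1ab polyprotein). It is maintained in E. coli through a high-copy ColE1/pUC-type origin and an ampicillin resistance (β-lactamase) gene. A separate cassette, in which the human ubiquitin C promoter drives hygromycin B phosphotransferase followed by a synthetic polyadenylation signal, allows hygromycin selection of transfected mammalian cells.

The roughly 0.9 kb insert sits downstream of the human cytomegalovirus immediate early enhancer and promoter. The automated annotation resolves this region as the enhancer plus short or truncated CMV promoter matches. According to the catalogue entry, the backbone supplies a C-terminal TEV-cleavable HA tag, giving an epitope for detection or immunoprecipitation that can be removed with TEV protease. These tag elements are not separately annotated in the feature table. The open reading frame is matched to the SARS-CoV-2 replicase polyprotein 1a. The functional text attached to that hit refers to nsp10, which reflects the generic polyprotein database entry rather than the insert, recorded as nsp5. An SV40 polyadenylation signal lies downstream of the coding sequence.

The backbone also contains bacterial transcription terminators (T7 and rrnG), additional synthetic poly(A) signals and short β-globin insulator elements flanking the cassettes, which presumably limit read-through and interference between transcription units. The construct is intended for transient or hygromycin-selected expression of tagged SARS-CoV-2 main protease in mammalian cells. The record does not specify particular downstream applications.
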