Features (pLannotate 1.2.2; 20 found; start..end, strand, type, name):
      1..304     +  enhancer       CMV enhancer: human cytomegalovirus immediate early enhancer
    377..394     -  promoter       CMV promoter (fragment): human cytomegalovirus (CMV) immediate early promoter
    457..508     +  promoter       CMVd2 promoter: truncated human cytomegalovirus (CMV) immediate early promoter that yields moderately reduced expression relative to the full-length promoter
    562..1503    +  CDS            R1A_SARS2 (fragment) (sequence partly withheld): Experimental evidence at protein level: Swiss-Prot protein existence level 1. [Non-structural protein 10]: Plays a pivotal role in viral transcription by stimulating both nsp14 3'-5' exoribonuclease and nsp16 2'-O-methyltransferase activities. Therefore plays an essential role in viral mRNAs cap methylation. From Severe acute respiratory syndrome coronavirus 2 (2019-nCoV) (SARS-CoV-2).
   1620..1741    -  polyA_signal   SV40 poly(A) signal: SV40 polyadenylation signal
   1764..1833    -  CDS            large T antigen (fragment): large T antigen from SV40 (simian virus 40)
   1856..1902    +  terminator     T7 terminator: transcription terminator for bacteriophage T7 RNA polymerase
   1932..2068    +  terminator     rrnG terminator: transcription terminator from the E. coli ribosomal RNA rrnG operon (Albrechtsen et al., 1991)
   2113..2184    +  misc_feature   3' β-globin insulator: insulator downstream of the human β-globin locus (Farrell et al., 2002)
   2410..2998    -  rep_origin     ori: high-copy-number ColE1/pMB1/pBR322/pUC origin of replication
   3170..3234    -  CDS            bla(M) (fragment): β-lactamase lacking the signal sequence; bla(M); allows cytosolic expression of β-lactamase
   3498..4707    +  promoter       UbC promoter: human ubiquitin C promoter
   4717..5738    +  CDS            HygR (fragment): hygromycin B phosphotransferase confers resistance to hygromycin
   5766..5814    +  polyA_signal   poly(A) signal: synthetic polyadenylation signal
   6080..6940    +  CDS            AmpR: β-lactamase; bla; confers resistance to ampicillin, carbenicillin, and related antibiotics
   6953..7089    +  terminator     rrnG terminator: transcription terminator from the E. coli ribosomal RNA rrnG operon (Albrechtsen et al., 1991)
   7241..7312    +  misc_feature   5' β-globin insulator: insulator upstream of the human β-globin locus (Farrell et al., 2002)
   7317..7363    -  terminator     T7 terminator: transcription terminator for bacteriophage T7 RNA polymerase
   7381..7429    -  polyA_signal   poly(A) signal: synthetic polyadenylation signal
   7460..7509    +  enhancer       CMV enhancer (fragment): human cytomegalovirus immediate early enhancer
>Addgene plasmid #152487 | pGBW-m4133862 | addgene full sequence | sequence record 317734 | Addgene NGS Result
CGTTACATAACTTACGGTAAATGGCCCGCCTGGCTGACCGCCCAACGACCCCCGCCCATTGACGTCAATA
ATGACGTATGTTCCCATAGTAACGCCAATAGGGACTTTCCATTGACGTCAATGGGTGGAGTATTTACGGT
AAACTGCCCACTTGGCAGTACATCAAGTGTATCATATGCCAAGTACGCCCCCTATTGACGTCAATGACGG
TAAATGGCCCGCCTGGCATTATGCCCAGTACATGACCTTATGGGACTTTCCTACTTGGCAGTACATCTAC
GTATTAGTCATCGCTATTACCATGCTGATGCGGTTTTGGCAGTACATCAATGGGCGTGGATAGCGGTTTG
ACTCACGGGGATTTCCAAGTCTCCACCCCATTGACGTCAATGGGAGTTTGTTTTGGCACCAAAATCAACG
GGACTTTCCAAAATGTCGTAACAACTCCGCCCCATTGACGCAAATGGGCGGTAGGCGTGTACGGTGGGAG
GTCTATATAAGCAGAGCTGGTTTAGTGAACCGTCAGATCAGATCTTTGTCGATCCTACCATCCACTCGAC
ACACCCGCCAGCGGCCGCCACCATG
[918 nt withheld, positions 586-1503]
GAAAACCTTTACTTTCAGTCGTACCCCTATGACGTACCAGATTATGCGTAAGGATCCGCAGGCCTCTGCT
AGCTTGACTGACTGAGATACAGCGTACCTTCAGCTCACAGACATGATAAGATACATTGATGAGTTTGGAC
AAACCACAACTAGAATGCAGTGAAAAAAATGCTTTATTTGTGAAATTTGTGATGCTATTGCTTTATTTGT
AACCATTATAAGCTGCAATAAACAAGTTAACAACAACAATTGCATTCATTTTATGTTTCAGGTTCAGGGG
GAGGTGTGGGAGGTTTTTTAAAGCAAGTAAAACCTCTACAAATGTGGTATTGGCCCATCTCTATCGGTAT
CGTAGCATAACCCCTTGGGGCCTCTAAACGGGTCTTGAGGGGTTTTTTGTGCCCCTCGGGCCGGATTGCT
ATCTACCGGCATTGGCGCAGAAAAAAATGCCTGATGCGACGCTGCGCGTCTTATACTCCCACATATGCCA
GATTCAGCAACGGATACGGCTTCCCCAACTTGCCCACTTCCATACGTGTCCTCCTTACCAGAAATTTATC
CTTAAGGTCGTCAGCTATCCTGCAGGCGATCTCTCGATTTCGATCAAGACATTCCTTTAATGGTCTTTTC
TGGACACCACTAGGGGTCAGAAGTAGTTCATCAAACTTTCTTCCCTCCCTAATCTCATTGGTTACCTTGG
GCTATCGAAACTTAATTAACCAGTCAAGTCAGCTACTTGGCGAGATCGACTTGTCTGGGTTTCGACTACG
CTCAGAATTGCGTCAGTCAAGTTCGATCTGGTCCTTGCTATTGCACCCGTTCTCCGATTACGAGTTTCAT
TTAAATCATGTGAGCAAAAGGCCAGCAAAAGGCCAGGAACCGTAAAAAGGCCGCGTTGCTGGCGTTTTTC
CATAGGCTCCGCCCCCCTGACGAGCATCACAAAAATCGACGCTCAAGTCAGAGGTGGCGAAACCCGACAG
GACTATAAAGATACCAGGCGTTTCCCCCTGGAAGCTCCCTCGTGCGCTCTCCTGTTCCGACCCTGCCGCT
TACCGGATACCTGTCCGCCTTTCTCCCTTCGGGAAGCGTGGCGCTTTCTCATAGCTCACGCTGTAGGTAT
CTCAGTTCGGTGTAGGTCGTTCGCTCCAAGCTGGGCTGTGTGCACGAACCCCCCGTTCAGCCCGACCGCT
GCGCCTTATCCGGTAACTATCGTCTTGAGTCCAACCCGGTAAGACACGACTTATCGCCACTGGCAGCAGC
CACTGGTAACAGGATTAGCAGAGCGAGGTATGTAGGCGGTGCTACAGAGTTCTTGAAGTGGTGGCCTAAC
TACGGCTACACTAGAAGAACAGTATTTGGTATCTGCGCTCTGCTGAAGCCAGTTACCTTCGGAAAAAGAG
TTGGTAGCTCTTGATCCGGCAAACAAACCACCGCTGGTAGCGGTGGTTTTTTTGTTTGCAAGCAGCAGAT
TACGCGCAGAAAAAAAGGATCTCAAGAAGATCCTTTGATCTTTTCTACGGGGTCTGACGCTCAGTGGAAC
GAAAACTCACGTTAAGGGATTTTGGTCATGAGATTATCAAAAAGGATCTTCACCTAGATCCTTTTAAATT
AAAAATGAAGTTTTAAATCAATCTAAAGTATATATGAGTAAACTTGGTCTGACAGTTACCAATGCTTAAT
CAGTGAGGCACCTATCTCAGCGATCTGTCTATTTCGTTCATCCATAGTTGCATTTAAATTTCCGAACTCT
CCAAGGCCCTCGTCGGAAAATCTTCAAACCTTTCGTCCGATCCATCTTGCAGGCTACCTCTCGAACGAAC
TATCGCAAGTCTCTTGGCCGGCCTTGCGCCTTGGCTATTGCTTGGCAGCGCCTATCGCCAGGTATTACTC
CAATCCCGAATATCCGAGATCGGGATCACCCGAGAGAAGTTCAACCTACATCCTCAATCCCGATCTATCC
GAGATCCGAGGAATATCGAAATCGGGGCGCGCCTGGCCTCCGCGCCGGGTTTTGGCGCCTCCCGCGGGCG
CCCCCCTCGTCACGGCGAGCGCTGCCACGTCAGACGAAGGGCGCAGGAGCGTCCTGATCCTTCCGCCCGG
ACGCTCAGGACAGCGGCCCGCTGCTCATAAGACTCGGCCTTAGAACCCCAGTATCAGCAGAAGGACATTT
TAGGACGGGACTTGGGTGACTCTAGGGCACTGGTTTTCTTTCCAGAGAGCGGAACAGGCGAGGAAAAGTA
GTCCCTTCTCGGCGATTCTGCGGAGGGATCTCCGTGGGGCGGTGAACGCCGATGATTATATAAGGACGCG
CCGGGTGTGGCACAGCTAGTTCCGTCGCAGCCGGGATTTGGGTCGCGGTTCTTGTTTGTGGATCGCTGTG
ATCGTCACTTGGTGAGTAGCGGGCTGCTGGGCTGGCCGGGGCTTTCGTGGCCGCCGGGCCGCTCGGTGGG
ACGGAAGCGTGTGGAGAGACCGCCAAGGGCTGTAGTCTGGGTCCGCGAGCAAGGTTGCCCTGAACTGGGG
GTTGGGGGGAGCGCAGCAAAATGGCGGCTGTTCCCGAGTCTTGAATGGAAGACGCTTGTGAGGCGGGCTG
TGAGGTCGTTGAAACAAGGTGGGGGGCATGGTGGGCGGCAAGAACCCAAGGTCTTGAGCCCTTCGCTAAT
GCGGGAAAGCTCTTATTCGGGTGAGATGGGCTGGGCACCATCTGGGGACCCTGACGTGAAGTTTGTCACT
GACTGGAGAACTCGGTTTGTCGTCTGTTGCGGGGGCGGCAGTTATGGCGGTGCCGTTGGGCAGTGCACCC
GTACCTTTGGGAGCGCGCGCCCTCGTCGTGTCGTGACGTCACCCGTTCTGTTGGCTTATAATGCAGGGTG
GGGCCACCTGCCGGTAGGTGTGCGGTAGGCTTTTCTCCGTCGCAGGACGCAGGGTTCGGGCCTAGGGTAG
GCTCTCCTGAATCGACAGGCGCCGGACCTCTGGTGAGGGGAGGGATAAGTGAGGCGTCAGTTTCTTTGGT
CGGTTTTATGTACCTATCTTCTTAAGTAGCTGAAGCTCCGGTTTTGAACTATGCGCTCGGGGTTGGCGAG
TGTGTTTTGTGAAGTTTTTTAGGCACCTTTTGAAATGTAATCATTTGGGTCAATATGTAATTTTCAGTGT
TAGACTTGTAAATTGTCCGCTAAATTCTGGCCGTTTTTGGCTTTTTTGTTAGACAACATGGGTAAAAAGC
CTGAACTCACCGCGACGTCTGTCGAGAAGTTTCTGATCGAAAAGTTCGACAGCGTCTCCGACCTGATGCA
GCTCTCGGAGGGCGAAGAATCTCGTGCTTTCAGCTTCGATGTAGGAGGGCGTGGATATGTCCTGCGGGTA
AATAGCTGCGCCGATGGTTTCTACAAAGATCGTTATGTTTATCGGCACTTTGCATCCGCCGCGCTCCCGA
TTCCGGAAGTGCTTGACATTGGGGAGTTCAGCGAGAGCCTGACCTATTGCATCTCCCGCCGTGCACAGGG
TGTCACGTTGCAAGACCTGCCTGAAACCGAACTGCCCGCTGTTCTGCAGCCGGTCGCGGAGGCAATGGAT
GCCATCGCTGCCGCCGATCTTAGCCAGACGAGCGGGTTCGGCCCATTCGGACCGCAAGGAATCGGTCAAT
ACACTACATGGCGTGATTTCATATGCGCGATTGCTGATCCCCATGTGTATCACTGGCAAACTGTGATGGA
CGACACCGTCAGTGCGTCCGTCGCGCAGGCTCTCGATGAGCTGATGCTTTGGGCCGAGGACTGCCCCGAA
GTCCGGCACCTCGTGCACGCGGATTTCGGCTCCAACAATGTCCTGACGGACAATGGCCGCATAACAGCGG
TCATTGACTGGAGCGAGGCGATGTTCGGGGATTCCCAATACGAGGTCGCCAACATCTTCTTCTGGAGGCC
GTGGTTGGCTTGTATGGAGCAGCAGACGCGCTACTTCGAGCGGAGGCATCCGGAGCTTGCAGGATCGCCC
CGGCTCCGGGCGTATATGCTCCGCATTGGTCTTGACCAACTCTATCAGAGCTTGGTTGACGGCAATTTCG
ATGATGCAGCTTGGGCGCAGGGTCGATGCGACGCAATCGTCCGATCCGGAGCCGGGACTGTCGGGCGTAC
ACAAATCGCCCGCAGAAGCGCCGCCGTCTGGACCGATGGCTGTGTAGAAGTACTCGCCGATAGTGGAAAC
CGACGCCCCAGCACTCGTCCGAGGGCAAAGGAATAAGCTAGTATGTAAGCCTAGTCTTAGATAATAAAAT
CGCTATCCATCGAAGATGGATGTGTGTTGGTTTTTTGTGTGTGTAACGCTAGGCGCGCCTGGTGTACCGA
GAACGATCCTCTCAGTGCGAGTCTCGACGATCCATATCGTTGCTTGGCAGTCAGCCAGTCGGAATCCAGC
TTGGGACCCAGGAAGTCCAATCGTCAGATATTGTACTCAAGCCTGGTCACGGCAGCGTACCGATCTGTTT
AAACCTAGATATTGATAGTCTGATCGGTCAACGTATAATCGAGTCCTAGCTTTTGCAAACATCTATCAAG
AGACAGGATCAGCAGGAGGCTTTCGCATGAGTATTCAACATTTCCGTGTCGCCCTTATTCCCTTTTTTGC
GGCATTTTGCCTTCCTGTTTTTGCTCACCCAGAAACGCTGGTGAAAGTAAAAGATGCTGAAGATCAGTTG
GGTGCGCGAGTGGGTTACATCGAACTGGATCTCAACAGCGGTAAGATCCTTGAGAGTTTTCGCCCCGAAG
AACGCTTTCCAATGATGAGCACTTTTAAAGTTCTGCTATGTGGCGCGGTATTATCCCGTATTGACGCCGG
GCAAGAGCAACTCGGTCGCCGCATACACTATTCTCAGAATGACTTGGTTGAGTATTCACCAGTCACAGAA
AAGCATCTTACGGATGGCATGACAGTAAGAGAATTATGCAGTGCTGCCATAACCATGAGTGATAACACTG
CGGCCAACTTACTTCTGACAACGATTGGAGGACCGAAGGAGCTAACCGCTTTTTTGCACAACATGGGGGA
TCATGTAACTCGCCTTGATCGTTGGGAACCGGAGCTGAATGAAGCCATACCAAACGACGAGCGTGACACC
ACGATGCCTGTAGCAATGGCAACAACCTTGCGTAAACTATTAACTGGCGAACTACTTACTCTAGCTTCCC
GGCAACAGTTGATAGACTGGATGGAGGCGGATAAAGTTGCAGGACCACTTCTGCGCTCGGCCCTTCCGGC
TGGCTGGTTTATTGCTGATAAATCTGGAGCCGGTGAGCGTGGGTCTCGCGGTATCATTGCAGCACTGGGG
CCAGATGGTAAGCCCTCCCGTATCGTAGTTATCTACACGACGGGGAGTCAGGCAACTATGGATGAACGAA
ATAGACAGATCGCTGAGATAGGTGCCTCACTGATTAAGCATTGGTAACCGATTCTAGGTGCATTGGCGCA
GAAAAAAATGCCTGATGCGACGCTGCGCGTCTTATACTCCCACATATGCCAGATTCAGCAACGGATACGG
CTTCCCCAACTTGCCCACTTCCATACGTGTCCTCCTTACCAGAAATTTATCCTTAAGATCCCGAATCGTT
TAAACTCGACTCTGGCTCTATCGAATCTCCGTCGTTTCGAGCTTACGCGAACAGCCGTGGCGCTCATTTG
CTCGTCGGGCATCGAATCTCGTCAGCTATCGTCAGCTTACCTTTTTGGCAGCGATCGCGGCTCCCGACAT
CTTGGACCATTAGCTCCACAGGTATCTTCTTCCCTCTAGTGGTCATAACAGCAGCTTCAGCTACCTCTCA
ATTCAAAAAACCCCTCAAGACCCGTTTAGAGGCCCCAAGGGGTTATGCTATCAATCGTTGCGTTACACAC
ACAAAAAACCAACACACATCCATCTTCGATGGATAGCGATTTTATTATCTAACTGCTGATCGAGTGTAGC
CAGATCTAGTAATCAATTACGGGGTCATTAGTTCATAGCCCATATATGGAGTTCCG
